>Addgene plasmid #236305 | NKIRAS2-P2 | addgene full sequence | sequence record 472276 | Addgene NGS Result
TTGAAATCCTTTTTTTCTGCGCGTAATCTGCTGCTTGCAAACAAAAAAACCACCGCTACCAGCGGTGGTT
TGTTTGCCGGATCAAGAGCTACCAACTCTTTTTCCGAAGGTAACTGGCTTCAGCAGAGCGCAGATACCAA
ATACTGTCCTTCTAGTGTAGCCGTAGTTAGGCCACCACTTCAAGAACTCTGTAGCACCGCCTACATACCT
CGCTCTGCTAATCCTGTTACCAGTGGCTGCTGCCAGTGGCGATAAGTCGTGTCTTACCGGGTTGGACTCA
AGACGATAGTTACCGGATAAGGCGCAGCGGTCGGGCTGAACGGGGGGTTCGTGCACACAGCCCAGCTTGG
AGCGAACGACCTACACCGAACTGAGATACCTACAGCGTGAGCTATGAGAAAGCGCCACGCTTCCCGAAGG
GAGAAAGGCGGACAGGTATCCGGTAAGCGGCAGGGTCGGAACAGGAGAGCGCACGAGGGAGCTTCCAGGG
GGAAACGCCTGGTATCTTTATAGTCCTGTCGGGTTTCGCCACCTCTGACTTGAGCGTCGATTTTTGTGAT
GCTCGTCAGGGGGGCGGAGCCTATGGAAAAACGCCAGCAACGCGGCCTTTTTACGGTTCCTGGCCTTTTG
CTGGCCTTTTGCTCACATGTTCTTTCCTGCGTTATCCCCTGATTCTGTGGATAACCGTATTACCGCCTTT
GAGTGAGCTGATACCGGTTGGGCGTCGCTTGGTCGGTCATTTCGAATTACCAATGCTTAATCAGTGAGGC
ACCTATCTCAGCGATCTGTCTATTTCGTTCATCCATAGTTGCCTGACTCCCCGTCGTGTAGATAACTACG
ATACGGGAGGGCTTACCATCTGGCCCCAGTGCTGCAATGATACCGCGAGACCCACGCTCACCGGCTCCAG
ATTTATCAGCAATAAACCAGCCAGCCGGAAGGGCCGAGCGCAGAAGTGGTCCTGCAACTTTATCCGCCTC
CATCCAGTCTATTAATTGTTGCCGGGAAGCTAGAGTAAGTAGTTCGCCAGTTAATAGTTTGCGCAACGTT
GTTGCCATTGCTACAGGCATCGTGGTGTCACGCTCGTCGTTTGGTATGGCTTCATTCAGCTCCGGTTCCC
AACGATCAAGGCGAGTTACATGATCCCCCATGTTGTGCAAAAAAGCGGTTAGCTCCTTCGGTCCTCCGAT
AGTTGTCAGAAGTAAGTTGGCCGCAGTGTTATCACTCATGGTTATGGCAGCACTGCATAATTCTCTTACT
GTCATGCCATCCGTAAGATGCTTTTCTGTGACTGGTGAGTACTCAACCAAGTCATTCTGAGAATAGTGTA
TGCGGCGACCGAGTTGCTCTTGCCCGGCGTCAATACGGGATAATACCGCGCCACATAGCAGAACTTTGAA
AGTGCTCATCATTGGAAAACGTTCTTCGGGGCGAAAACTCTCAAGGATCTTACCGCTGTTGAGATCCAGT
TCGATGTAACCCACTCGTGCACCCAACTGATCTTCAGCATCTTTTACTTTCACCAGCGTTTCTGGGTGAG
CAAAAACAGGAAGGCAAAATGCCGCAAAAAAGGGAATAAGGGCGACACGGAAATGTTGAATACTCATACT
CTTCCTTTTTCAATATTATTGAAGCATTTATCAGGGTTATTGTCTCATGAGCGGATACATATTTGAATGT
ATTTAGAAAAATAAACAAATAGGGGTTCCGCGCACATTTCCCCGAAAAGTGCCACCTGACGTCTAAGAAA
CCATTACGTAGAAAGCCAGTCCGCAGAAACGGTGCTGACCCCGGATGAATGTCAGCTACTGGGCTATCTG
GACAAGGGAAAACGCAAGCGCAAAGAGGATCCTTATCGCTATCGATTCACACAAAAAACCAACACACAGA
TGTAATGAAAATAAAGATATTTTATTGCGGCCATCGTGATGGCAGGTTGGGCGTCGCTTGGTCGGTCATT
TCGAACCCCAGAGTCCCGCTCAGAAGAACTCGTCAAGAAGGCGATAGAAGGCGATGCGCTGCGAATCGGG
AGCGGCGATACCGTAAAGCACGAGGAAGCGGTCAGCCCATTCGCCGCCAAGCTCTTCAGCAATATCACGG
GTAGCCAACGCTATGTCCTGATAGCGGTCCGCCACACCCAGCCGGCCACAGTCGATGAATCCAGAAAAGC
GGCCATTTTCCACCATGATATTCGGCAAGCAGGCATCGCCATGGGTCACGACGAGATCCTCGCCGTCGGG
CATGCGCGCCTTGAGCCTGGCGAACAGTTCGGCTGGCGCGAGCCCCTGATGCTCTTCGTCCAGATCATCC
TGATCGACAAGACCGGCTTCCATCCGAGTACGTGCTCGCTCGATGCGATGTTTCGCTTGGTGGTCGAATG
GGCAGGTAGCCGGATCAAGCGTATGCAGCCGCCGCATTGCATCAGCCATGATGGATACTTTCTCGGCAGG
AGCAAGGTGAGATGACAGGAGATCCTGCCCCGGCACTTCGCCCAATAGCAGCCAGTCCCTTCCCGCTTCA
GTGACAACGTCGAGCACAGCTGCGCAAGGAACGCCCGTCGTGGCCAGCCACGATAGCCGCGCTGCCTCGT
CCTGCAGTTCATTCAGGGCACCGGACAGGTCGGTCTTGACAAAAAGAACCGGGCGCCCCTGCGCTGACAG
CCGGAACACGGCGGCATCAGAGCAGCCGATTGTCTGTTGTGCCCAGTCATAGCCGAATAGCCTCTCCACC
CAAGCGGCCGGAGAACCTGCGTGCAATCCATCTTGTTCAATCCCTCCGGAGCCTCCGCCACCTGATCCGC
CACCTCCGCTCCCACCACCGGTCTGCTCGTTCTTCAGCACGCGCTCCACGAAGCTCTTGATGTACTTACC
CATTTCATCTGGAGCGTCCTCCTGGCTGAAGTGGAGGCCCTTCACCTTCACGAACTCGGTGTTAGGGAAC
TTCTTAGCTCCCTCGACAATAGCGTTGGAAAAGAACCCAGGGTCGGACTCGATGAACATCTTAGGCAGAT
CGTCGCTGGCCCGAAGGTAGGCGTTGTAGTTGCGGACAATCTGGACGACGTCGGGCTTGCCTCCCTTAAC
GAGAGGGATCTCGCGAGGCCAGGAGAGGGTAGGCCGTCTAACCTCGCCCTTCTCCTTGAATGGCTCCAGG
TAGGCAGCGAACTCCTCAGGCTCCAGTTTCCGCATGATCTTGCTTGGGAGCATGGTCTCGACGAAGAAGT
TATTCTCAAGCACCATTTTCTCGCCCTCTTCGCTCTTGATCAGGGCGATATCCTCCTCGATGTCAGGCCA
CTCGTCCCAGGACTCGATCACGTCCACGACACTCTCAGCATGGACGATGGCCTTGATCTTGTCTTGGTGC
TCGTAGGAGTAGTGAAAGGCCAGACAAGCCCCCCAGTCGTGGCCCACAAAGATGATTTTCTTTGGAAGGT
TCAGCAGCTCGAACCAAGCGGTGAGGTACTTGTAGTGATCCAGGAGGCGATATGAGCCATTCCCGCTCTT
GCCGGACTTACCCATTCCGATCAGATCAGGGATGATGCATCTAGCCACGGGCTCGATGTGAGGCACGACG
TGCCTCCACAGGTAGCTGGAGGCAGCGTTACCATGCAGAAAAATCACGGCGTTCTCGGCGTGCTTCTCGG
AATCATAGTAGTTGATGAAGGAGTCCAGCACGTTCATTTGCTTGCAGCGAGCCCACCACTGAGGCCCAGT
GATCATGCGTTTGCGTTGCTCGGGGTCGTACACCTTGGAAGCCATGGTGGCTCCAGCCTTTGGTTCGAGA
CTGTTGTGTCAGAAGAATCAAGCTTTTTGCAAAAGCCTAGGCCTCCAAAAAAGCCTCCTCACTACTTCTG
GAATAGCTCAGAGGCCGAGGCGGCCTCGGCCTCTGCATAAATAAAAAAAATTAGTCAGCCATGGGGCGGA
GAATGGGCGGAACTGGGCGGAGTTAGGGGCGGGATGGGCGGAGTTAGGGGCGGGACTATGGTTGCTGACT
AATTGAGATGCATGCTTTGCATACTTCTGCCTGCTGGGGAGCCTGGGGACTTTCCACACCTGGTTGCTGA
CTAATTGAGATGCATGCTTTGCATACTTCTGCCTGCTGGGGAGCCTGGGGACTTTCCACACCCTAACTGA
CACACATTCCACAGCTGGTTCTTTCCGCCTCAGAAGGTACCTAACCAAGTTCCTCTTTCAGAGGTTATTT
CAGGCCATGGTGCTGCGCAGATCCGCGTATGCGGTGTGAAATACCGCACAGATGCGTAAGGAGAAAATAC
CGCATCAGGAAATTGTAAGCGTTAATATTTTGTTAAAATTCGATTTTACCACATTTGTAGAGGTTTTACT
TGCTTAAAAAAACCTCCCACATCTCCCCCTGAACCTGAAACATAAAATGAATGCAATTGTTGTTGTTAAC
TTGTTTATTGCAGCTTATAATGGTTACAAATAAAGCAATAGCATCACAAATTTCACAAATAAAGCATTTT
TTTCACTGCATTCTAGTTGTGGTTTGTCCAAACTCATCAATGTATCTTATCATGTCTGCTCGAAGCGGCC
GCCCCAAGGGGTTATGCTAGTTATTGCTCAGCGGTGGCAGCAGCCAACTCAGCTTCCTTTCGGGCTTTGT
TAGCAGCCGGATCAGCTTGCATGCCTGCAGGTCGACTTTTTTGATAACAATTGTGGTTTTATTGTGTCCA
ACCAATGCATCAATAAATGAACTTGAAGCCCAAGCCTGTGTGTGTCCTAATTCCACTCACCCAGCCCCGG
GCACCTGCCCCACTCACCTCTGGCTTTGAGAAGGGGCGTGTGTCGGTGGTTGCCTGGCTGCAGTGTCTCA
CCTAGGCTAGGTGTGCACCTTAGAAGCACAAAGCGGGCACAGTTGTGGGTAATAAGCTTACTCTGCAGGC
CGCTGGGTGTGTGCCCACCCTCCTGAGCCCCGAAAGAGGACCTGTCAGCTCCTGAGAGGCTGCTACGGGT
TTGCCTTGTTCTGTTCAGGCATCTGAGGTAAGAAGGAGGGGCCAGAGGAGCACCTTGTCCAGCCTTCACC
ATGAGAGCGGGCATATAAATATAAATACAGGTAACTTATAAATAGAAGTCCAGCTCTGAGCTGAAAACCA
CAGGCAGGATAAAGAGCAGCCTCCAAGAGCGAGGCTGGCGGGCTGGGCACTGAGCGGCCACTCTGGTGAC
TGACAGCAGGTAGTGCACTCCTGCCCCCTGGTGGCTGGAGGGAGCGGCAGATCCCAGCCTCCAGGGCTGG
TTGGCATAGCACCTTAAAGAGGGAGAAGCCATTGGCTTTACGAAATCAAGAGAACTGGAAAGGATCTAGG
AGATCATCTAAGCAACTCTGGTCATCTTACAGATGAGAAACTGATGCCCAGAGAGGGGAAAGGTCTTGCT
GGGTCACAAAGTGGGCTGGTGACTCATAGCCCAGTTATTCTATTCCATCTCAACCAGTGAGGCCCATCTG
CTCCCTGAGCAGGAAGAGGAAGTAAAACAATTGGTAGGGGTGGGGAATTTTTTTTTTTTTTTCGAGATGG
AGTCTTGCTCTGTTGACCAGGCTGGAGTGCAGTGGCACGATCTCGGCTCACTGCAGCCTCCGCCTTCTGA
GTTCAAGCAATTCTCCTGCCTCAGCCTCCCCGGGTAGCTGGGATTACAGGCATGTGCCACTACGCCCGGC
TAACTTTTGTATTTTTGGCAGAGATGGGGTTTCACAATGTTGGCCAGGCTGGTCGTGAACTCCTGACCTC
AAGTAATCGACCCGCCTTGGCCTCCCAAAGTGCTGGGATTACAGGGGTGAGCCACTGAGCCCAGCCAGGG
GTGGGGGATTTAAAACAGAAAACTACACTCCCAGGAGGCCAACTTCTTCCAGCCAAGAAAAGGACAGGAG
AAAGGTCAGGGTGAGGGATGAGGAGACGCCTAATGCCAGTATAGGAGCATATTTGTGTGTGCACAACTAA
ATGCATACACACAATACCTGGACACCCTTTTTCTGGAGTCCAGGCTGGTGCCATAAGTGTGTGTGTGTCG
CTGATGGGAAGCCCAGAGGGTGGGGCCCCTACCTATAATAGGAACTCAGACCCAAGAAGGGACACTGCTG
CGTGGTGACTCTGCTTCCTGTCTGGGGCAGCTGGAAGGGACAGTGACCCACAACTGCCCCAGGAGACAGT
GGAGCAGATCCTCTAAAAGCTGGGATGGGGAGTAGGCTGGGAGGGCTGAGGAAGGGGATGTCAACCAAGA
GTATTTGCACTTCCCAGAGGTGAGAGGGAGCAAAGTGGCTGGGGCGTGGCCTGGCGGGGAGCTCCCTGGC
TGACTGGGAAAGACAGCTTGTCCTCTACTTTGCCCTCAACACATCTACCAGAGCCCCAGACACTGAAATG
GGGCTGGGATCGTGAAAGAGGAACGGCAGCTCTACTCGAGGCTAGCGAGCTCGTTTAAACAACTAGAATT
ACACGGCGATCTTGCCGCCCTTCTTGGCCTTAATGAGAATCTCGCGGATCTTGCGGGCGTCCAACTTGCC
GGTCAGTCCTTTAGGCACCTCGTCCACGAACACAACACCACCGCGCAGCTTCTTGGCGGTTGTAACCTGG
CTGGCCACATAGTCCACGATCTCCTTCTCGGTCATGGTTTTACCGTGTTCCAGCACGACGACTGCGGCGG
GCAGCTCGCCGGCATCGTCGTCGGGCAGGCCGGCGACCCCGGCGTCGAAGATGTTGGGGTGTTGCAGCAG
GATGCTCTCCAGTTCGGCTGGGGCTACCTGGTAGCCCTTGTATTTGATCAGGCTCTTCAGCCGGTCCACG
ATGAAGAAGTGCTCGTCCTCGTCCCAGTAGGCGATGTCGCCGCTGTGCAGCCAGCCGTCCTTGTCGATGA
GAGCGTTTGTAGCCTCGGGGTTGTTAACGTAGCCGCTCATGATCATGGGGCCACGGACGCACAGCTCGCC
GCGCTGGTTCACACCCAGTGTCTTACCGGTGTCCAAGTCCACCACCTTAGCCTCGAAGAAGGGCACCACC
TTGCCTACTGCGCCAGGCTTGTCGTCCCCTTCGGGGGTGATCAGAATGGCGCTGGTTGTTTCTGTCAGGC
CGTAGCCCTGGCGGATGCCTGGTAGGTGGAAGCGTTTGGCCACGGCCTCACCTACCTCCTTGCTGAGCGG
CGCCCCGCCGCTGGCGATCTCGTGCAAGTTGCTTAGGTCGTACTTGTCGATGAGAGTGCTCTTAGCGAAG
AAGCTAAATAGTGTGGGCACCAGCAGGGCAGATTGAATCTTATAGTCTTGCAAGCTGCGCAAGAATAGCT
CCTCCTCGAAGCGGTACATGAGCACGACCCGAAAGCCGCAGATCAAGTAGCCCAGCGTGGTGAACATGCC
GAAGCCGTGGTGAAATGGCACCACGCTGAGGATAGCGGTGTCGGGGATGATCTGGTTGCCGAAGATGGGG
TCGCGGGCATGACTGAATCGGACACAAGCGGTGCGGTGCGGTAGGGCTACGCCCTTGGGCAATCCGGTAC
TGCCACTACTGTTCATGATCAGGGCGATGGTTTTGTCCCGGTCGAAGCTCTCGGGCACGAAGTCGTACTC
GTTGAAGCCGGGTGGCAAATGGGAAGTCACGAAGGTGTACATGCTTTGGAAGCCCTGGTAGTCGGTCTTG
CTATCCATGATGATGATCTTTTGTATGATCGGTAGCTTCTTTTGCACGTTGAGGATCTTTTGCAGCCCTT
TCTTGCTCACGAATACGACGGTGGGCTGGCTGATGCCCATGCTGTTCAGCAGCTCGCGCTCGTTGTAGAT
GTCGTTAGCTGGGGCCACAGCCACACCGATGAACAGGGCACCCAACACGGGCATGAAGAACTGCAAGCTA
TTCTCGCTGCACACCACGATCCGATGGTTTGTATTCAGCCCATAGCGCTTCATAGCTTCTGCCAGCCGAA
CGCTCATCTCGAAGTACTCGGCGTAGGTAATGTCCACCTCGATATGTGCGTCGGTAAAGGCGATGGTGCC
GGGCACCAGGGCGTAGCGCTTCATGGCTTTGTGCAGCTGCTCGCCGGCGGTCCCGTCTTCGAGTGGGTAG
AATGGCGCTGGGCCCTTCTTAATGTTTTTGGCATCTTCCATGGTGGCTTTACCAACAGTACCGGATTGCC
AAGCTTGGGCTGCAGGTCGAAAGGCCCGGAGATGAGGAAGAGGAGAACAGCGCGGCAGACGTGCGCTTTT
GAAGCGTGCAGAATGCCGGGCCTCCGGAGGACCTTCGGGCGCCCGCCCCGCCCCTGAGCCCGCCCCTGAG
CCCGCCCCCGGACCCACCCCTTCCCAGCCTCTGAGCCCAGAAAGCGAAGGAGCAAAGCTGCTATTGGCCG
CTGCCCCAAAGGCCTACCCGCTTCCATTGCTCAGCGGTGCTGTCCATCTGCACGAGACTAGTGAGACGTG
CTACTTCCATTTGTCACGTCCTGCACGACGCGAGCTGCGGGGCGGGGGGGAACTTCCTGACTAGGGGAGG
AGTAGAAGGTGGCGCGAAGGGGCCACCAAAGAACGGAGCCGGTTGGCGCCTACCGGTGGATGTGGAATGT
GTGCGAGGCCAGAGGCCACTTGTGTAGCGCCAAGTGCCCAGCGGGGCTGCTAAAGCGCATGCTCCAGACT
GCCTTGGGAAAAGCGCCTCCCCTACCCGGTAGATCTCGATCCTCTACGCCGGACGCATCGTGGCCGGAGT
ACTGCGGTTTATCTCGATGGCTACGAGGGCAGACAGTAAGTGGATTTACCATAATCCCTTAATTGTACGC
ACCGCTAAAACGCGTTCAGCGCGATCACGGCAGCAGACAGGTAAAAATGGCAACAAACCACCCGAAAAAC
TGCCGCAATCGCGCCTGATAAATTTTAACCGTATGAATACCTATGCAACCAGAGGGTACAGGCCACATTA
CCCCCACTTAATCCACTGAAGCTGCCATTTTTCATGGTTTCACCATCCCAGCGAAGGGCCATCCAGCGTG
CGTTCCTGTATTTCCGGACTATAAAAGGATCTAGGTGAAGATCCTTTTTGATAATCTCATGACCAAAATC
CCTTAACGTGAGTTTTCGTTCCACTGAGCGTCAGACCCCGTAGAAAAGATCAAAGGATCTTC
Features (pLannotate 1.2.2; 20 found; start..end, strand, type, name):
      1..589     +  rep_origin     ori: high-copy-number ColE1/pMB1/pBR322/pUC origin of replication
    747..1607    -  CDS            AmpR: β-lactamase; bla; confers resistance to ampicillin, carbenicillin, and related antibiotics
   1608..1712    -  promoter       AmpR promoter: bla
   1755..1847    +  CDS            tnpA (fragment): TN5P_ECOLX - Also known as tnp. Experimental evidence at protein level: Swiss-Prot protein existence level 1. Mediates transposition of transposon Tn5 by a 'cut and paste' mechanism. First, the monomeric transposase binds the 19 bp inverted DNA repeats flanking the transposon. Then, dimerization of the DNA- bound transposase creates a synaptic DNA complex. After nicking of the first DNA strand, excision of the transposon proceeds through a series of intermediates. The transposase then mediates the insertion of the transposon at a new site by strand transfer. The activity of the wild- type tran
   1868..1916    -  polyA_signal   poly(A) signal: synthetic polyadenylation signal
   1980..2772    -  CDS            NeoR/KanR (fragment): aminoglycoside phosphotransferase from Tn5; aph(3')-II (or nptII); confers resistance to neomycin, kanamycin, and G418 (Geneticin®)
   2823..3755    -  CDS            hRluc: Renilla luciferase human codon-optimized
   3806..4163    -  promoter       SV40 promoter: SV40 enhancer and early promoter
   4228..4279    +  misc_feature   bom (fragment): basis of mobility region from pBR322
   4280..4312    -  rep_origin     M13 ori (fragment): M13 bacteriophage origin of replication; arrow indicates direction of (+) strand synthesis
   4317..4385    +  CDS            large T antigen (fragment): large T antigen from SV40 (simian virus 40)
   4408..4529    +  polyA_signal   SV40 poly(A) signal: SV40 polyadenylation signal
   4551..4570    -  terminator     T7 terminator (fragment): transcription terminator for bacteriophage T7 RNA polymerase
   4578..4627    -  CDS            SET1 (fragment): solubility-enhancement tag derived from T7 phage gene 10B
   4634..4657    -  misc_feature   MCS (fragment): pUC18/19 multiple cloning site
   5528..5629    +  CDS            C9orf85 (fragment): CI085_HUMAN - Experimental evidence at protein level: Swiss-Prot protein existence level 1. From Homo sapiens (Human).
   5708..5842    -  CDS            TINCR (fragment): TINCR_HUMAN - Also known as LINC00036 Experimental evidence at protein level: Swiss-Prot protein existence level 1. From Homo sapiens (Human).
   6439..8091    -  CDS            luciferase: firefly luciferase synthetic luc2 version of the luciferase gene
   8138..8637    -  promoter       PGK promoter: mouse phosphoglycerate kinase 1 promoter
   8694..8977    -  misc_feature   cer region: ColE1-derived recombination site that helps to maintain plasmids as monomers
