[The description below was written by a language model from this plasmid's Addgene catalogue record and pLannotate feature annotations shown in this document.]
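Description:
NKIRAS2-P2 is a mammalian dual-luciferase reporter plasmid built on the pmirGLO Dual-Luciferase miRNA Target Expression Vector, carrying a 3' UTR from the human NKIRAS2 gene (also known as KBRAS2 or kappaB-Ras2) that was inserted by Gibson cloning. It is propagated in E. coli from a high-copy ColE1/pUC-type origin under ampicillin selection (AmpR with its bla promoter). A ColE1-derived cer site is also annotated, which helps keep the plasmid monomeric.

In the 9,092 nt sequence record, a PGK promoter drives the synthetic firefly luciferase gene luc2. An otherwise largely unannotated stretch lies between the end of luc2 and the residual multiple cloning site, and the position is consistent with the NKIRAS2-P2 3' UTR insert, although the table does not label it. The short "C9orf85" and "TINCR" fragment hits within this region are probably incidental similarity matches in human UTR sequence rather than deliberate parts, and other small fragments (tnpA, SET1, T7 terminator, M13 ori, bom, large T antigen) likewise look like backbone remnants or annotation artefacts. An SV40 poly(A) signal lies beyond the cloning site.

A second cassette uses the SV40 enhancer/early promoter to express humanized Renilla luciferase followed by a NeoR/KanR sequence and a synthetic poly(A) signal, giving an internal normalization control and a potential G418 marker.

Because the test UTR is attached to the firefly transcript, changes in mRNA stability or translation conferred by it appear as altered firefly-to-Renilla ratios. The stated purpose is to study how the NKIRAS2-P2 3' UTR regulates gene function. The associated work concerns alternative polyadenylation, so "P2" may denote a particular poly(A)-site isoform, though the record does not define it.
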