Addgene plasmid #236305: NKIRAS2-P2
Purpose: Study the role and mechanism of the NKIRAS2-P2 3' UTR in regulating gene function.
Depositing lab: Angela Ting. Depositing organization: University of Texas MD Anderson Cancer Center. Publication: Differentiation in the human urothelia is defined by distinct alternative polyadenylation. Le NB, Sona S, Santo B, Zhang Y, Ou R, Schweickart RA, Kochat V, Padron WI, Rai K, Lee SH, Yi JM, Wessely O, Lee BH, Ting AH. Cell Rep. 2026 Jan 13;45(1):116839. doi: 10.1016/j.celrep.2025.116839. PubMed 41533515.
Backbone
  Vector backbone: pmirGLO Dual-Luciferase miRNA Target Expression Vector
  Vector type: Mammalian Expression
Growth in bacteria
  Bacterial resistance: Ampicillin, 100 μg/mL
  Growth temperature: 37°C
  Growth strain: DH5alpha
  Copy number: High Copy
Gene/Insert
  Gene/Insert name: NKIRAS2-P2 3'UTR
  Species: H. sapiens (human)
  Entrez Gene: NKIRAS2 (a.k.a. KBRAS2, kappaB-Ras2)
  Cloning method: Gibson Cloning
Terms and licenses: Academic/Nonprofit Terms; Industry Terms: Not Available to Industry
How to cite: NKIRAS2-P2 was a gift from Angela Ting (Addgene plasmid # 236305 ; http://n2t.net/addgene:236305 ; RRID:Addgene_236305)
